Addgene plasmid #215120: AcGFP-MLH1
Purpose: Expresses AcGFP-MLH1 in mammalian cells from a retroviral vector.
Depositing lab: Michele Pagano. Depositing organization: NYU Grossman School of Medicine. Publication: CDK-independent role of D-type cyclins in regulating DNA mismatch repair. Rona G, Miwatani-Minter B, Zhang Q, Goldberg HV, Kerzhnerman MA, Howard JB, Simoneschi D, Lane E, Hobbs JW, Sassani E, Wang AA, Keegan S, Laverty DJ, Piett CG, Pongor LS, Xu ML, Andrade J, Thomas A, Sicinski P, Askenazi M, Ueberheide B, Fenyo D, Nagel ZD, Pagano M. Mol Cell. 2024 Feb 29:S1097-2765(24)00129-1. doi: 10.1016/j.molcel.2024.02.010. PubMed 38458201.
Backbone
  Vector backbone: pRetroQ-C1
  Backbone manufacturer: Takara Bio
  Vector type: Mammalian Expression, Retroviral
  Selectable markers: Puromycin
Growth in bacteria
  Bacterial resistance: Ampicillin, 100 μg/mL
  Growth temperature: 37°C
  Growth strain: NEB Stable
  Copy number: High Copy
Gene/Insert
  Gene/Insert name: MLH1 (alt name: MLH-1)
  Species: H. sapiens (human)
  Entrez Gene: MLH1 (a.k.a. COCA2, FCC2, HNPCC, HNPCC2, LYNCH2, MLH-1, MMRCS1, hMLH1)
  Promoter: CMV
  Tag / fusion protein: AcGFP (N terminal on insert)
  Cloning method: Unknown
  Sequencing primers: 5′ AcGFP_FWR; 3′ PGK_REV
Terms and licenses: Academic/Nonprofit Terms; Industry Terms: Not Available to Industry
How to cite: AcGFP-MLH1 was a gift from Michele Pagano (Addgene plasmid # 215120 ; http://n2t.net/addgene:215120 ; RRID:Addgene_215120)
