[The description below was written by a language model from this plasmid's Addgene catalogue record and pLannotate feature annotations shown in this document.]
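Description:
AcGFP-MLH1 is a 9,855-nt self-inactivating gammaretroviral expression plasmid built on the pRetroQ-C1 backbone (Takara Bio) for delivering a fluorescently tagged human MLH1 into mammalian cells. In bacteria it is maintained by a high-copy ColE1/pUC-type origin and selected with ampicillin through the β-lactamase gene. Short annotated fragments of rop and bom, together with an SV40 enhancer/early promoter segment, lie in the plasmid backbone outside the proviral region.

The viral genome is transcribed in packaging cells from a hybrid 5' end in which a CMV enhancer and promoter are fused to a truncated 5' LTR. This is followed by a packaging signal (Ψ) and a truncated gag segment lacking its start codon, which together support encapsidation of the RNA. The 3' LTR carries a U3 deletion, so after reverse transcription and integration the LTR promoter activity is lost and expression depends on internal promoters. The first internal unit is a CMV enhancer/promoter driving AcGFP1, a green fluorescent protein derived from Aequorea coerulescens, joined through a short remnant of the multiple cloning site to the human MLH1 coding sequence, placing the tag at the N terminus of MLH1. MLH1 pairs with PMS2 to form MutLα, a core component of post-replicative DNA mismatch repair. Downstream, a mouse PGK promoter drives puromycin N-acetyltransferase, allowing selection of transduced cells.

The construct is suited to generating stable cell populations expressing AcGFP-MLH1, for example to visualise or track the protein. It was deposited in connection with work on the regulation of mismatch repair by D-type cyclins. The cloning method is not recorded.
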