Features (pLannotate 1.2.2; 21 found; start..end, strand, type, name):
    309..512     +  promoter       CMV promoter: human cytomegalovirus (CMV) immediate early promoter
    513..688     +  LTR            5' LTR (truncated): truncated long terminal repeat from Moloney murine sarcoma virus
    810..1084    +  misc_feature   MESV Ψ (fragment): packaging signal of murine embryonic stem cell virus
   1151..1567    +  CDS            gag (truncated): truncated Moloney murine leukemia virus (MMLV) gag gene lacking the start codon
   1642..1945    +  enhancer       CMV enhancer: human cytomegalovirus immediate early enhancer
   1946..2149    +  promoter       CMV promoter: human cytomegalovirus (CMV) immediate early promoter
   2194..2910    +  CDS            AcGFP1: AcGFP1 is a basic (constitutively fluorescent) green fluorescent protein, derived from Aequorea coerulescens.
   2911..2929    +  misc_feature   MCS (fragment): multiple cloning site
   2944..5208    +  CDS            MLH1 (sequence partly withheld): MLH1_HUMAN - Also known as COCA2. Experimental evidence at protein level: Swiss-Prot protein existence level 1. Heterodimerizes with PMS2 to form MutL alpha, a component of the post-replicative DNA mismatch repair system (MMR). DNA repair is initiated by MutS alpha (MSH2-MSH6) or MutS beta (MSH2-MSH3) binding to a dsDNA mismatch, then MutL alpha is recruited to the heteroduplex. Assembly of the MutL-MutS-heteroduplex ternary complex in presence of RFC and PCNA is sufficient to activate endonuclease activity of PMS2. It introduces single-strand breaks near the mismatch and thus generates new en
   5250..5749    +  promoter       PGK promoter: mouse phosphoglycerate kinase 1 promoter
   5770..6369    +  CDS            PuroR: puromycin N-acetyltransferase; pac from Streptomyces alboniger; confers resistance to puromycin
   6440..6512    +  CDS            env (fragment): murine leukemia virus gPr80 envelope polyprotein precursor; env; proteolytically cleaved into gp70SU and p15TM subunits
   6554..6986    +  LTR            3' LTR (ΔU3): self-inactivating 3' long terminal repeat (LTR) from Moloney murine leukemia virus
   7055..7095    +  CDS            rop (fragment): Rop protein, which maintains plasmids at low copy number; rop
   7197..7235    +  misc_feature   bom (fragment): basis of mobility region from pBR322
   7252..7581    +  promoter       SV40 promoter: SV40 enhancer and early promoter
   7587..7688    +  misc_feature   bom (fragment): basis of mobility region from pBR322
   7874..8462    -  rep_origin     ori: high-copy-number ColE1/pMB1/pBR322/pUC origin of replication
   8633..9493    -  CDS            AmpR: β-lactamase; bla; confers resistance to ampicillin, carbenicillin, and related antibiotics
   9494..9598    -  promoter       AmpR promoter: bla
   9784..308     +  enhancer       CMV enhancer (across the origin): human cytomegalovirus immediate early enhancer
>Addgene plasmid #215120 | AcGFP-MLH1 | addgene full sequence | sequence record 428716 | Addgene NGS Result
TCCGCGTTACATAACTTACGGTAAATGGCCCGCCTGGCTGACCGCCCAACGACCCCCGCCCATTGACGTC
AATAATGACGTATGTTCCCATAGTAACGCCAATAGGGACTTTCCATTGACGTCAATGGGTGGAGTATTTA
CGGTAAACTGCCCACTTGGCAGTACATCAAGTGTATCATATGCCAAGTACGCCCCCTATTGACGTCAATG
ACGGTAAATGGCCCGCCTGGCATTATGCCCAGTACATGACCTTATGGGACTTTCCTACTTGGCAGTACAT
CTACGTATTAGTCATCGCTATTACCATGGTGATGCGGTTTTGGCAGTACATCAATGGGCGTGGATAGCGG
TTTGACTCACGGGGATTTCCAAGTCTCCACCCCATTGACGTCAATGGGAGTTTGTTTTGGCACCAAAATC
AACGGGACTTTCCAAAATGTCGTAACAACTCCGCCCCATTGACGCAAATGGGCGGTAGGCGTGTACGGTG
GGAGGTCTATATAAGCAGAGCTCAATAAAAGAGCCCACAACCCCTCACTCGGCGCGCCAGTCTTCCGATA
GACTGCGTCGCCCGGGTACCCGTATTCCCAATAAAGCCTCTTGCTGTTTGCATCCGAATCGTGGTCTCGC
TGTTCCTTGGGAGGGTCTCCTCTGAGTGATTGACTACCCACGACGGGGGTCTTTCATTTGGGGGCTCGTC
CGGGATTTGGAGACCCCTGCCCAGGGACCACCGACCCACCACCGGGAGGTAAGCTGGCCAGCAACTTATC
TGTGTCTGTCCGATTGTCTAGTGTCTATGTTTGATGTTATGCGCCTGCGTCTGTACTAGTTAGCTAACTA
GCTCTGTATCTGGCGGACCCGTGGTGGAACTGACGAGTTCTGAACACCCGGCCGCAACCCTGGGAGACGT
CCCAGGGACTTTGGGGGCCGTTTTTGTGGCCCGACCTGAGGAAGGGAGTCGATGTGGAATCCGACCCCGT
CAGGATATGTGGTTCTGGTAGGAGACGAGAACCTAAAACAGTTCCCGCCTCCGTCTGAATTTTTGCTTTC
GGTTTGGAACCGAAGCCGCGCGTCTTGTCTGCTGCAGCGCTGCAGCATCGTTCTGTGTTGTCTCTGTCTG
ACTGTGTTTCTGTATTTGTCTGAAAATTAGGGCCAGACTGTTACCACTCCCTTAAGTTTGACCTTAGGTC
ACTGGAAAGATGTCGAGCGGATCGCTCACAACCAGTCGGTAGATGTCAAGAAGAGACGTTGGGTTACCTT
CTGCTCTGCAGAATGGCCAACCTTTAACGTCGGATGGCCGCGAGACGGCACCTTTAACCGAGACCTCATC
ACCCAGGTTAAGATCAAGGTCTTTTCACCTGGCCCGCATGGACACCCAGACCAGGTCCCCTACATCGTGA
CCTGGGAAGCCTTGGCTTTTGACCCCCCTCCCTGGGTCAAGCCCTTTGTACACCCTAAGCCTCCGCCTCC
TCTTCCTCCATCCGCCCCGTCTCTCCCCCTTGAACCTCCTCGTTCGACCCCGCCTCGATCCTCCCTTTAT
CCAGCCCTCACTCCTTCTCTAGGCGCCGGAATTGAAGATCATAGTTATTAATAGTAATCAATTACGGGGT
CATTAGTTCATAGCCCATATATGGAGTTCCGCGTTACATAACTTACGGTAAATGGCCCGCCTGGCTGACC
GCCCAACGACCCCCGCCCATTGACGTCAATAATGACGTATGTTCCCATAGTAACGCCAATAGGGACTTTC
CATTGACGTCAATGGGTGGAGTATTTACGGTAAACTGCCCACTTGGCAGTACATCAAGTGTATCATATGC
CAAGTACGCCCCCTATTGACGTCAATGACGGTAAATGGCCCGCCTGGCATTATGCCCAGTACATGACCTT
ATGGGACTTTCCTACTTGGCAGTACATCTACGTATTAGTCATCGCTATTACCATGGTGATGCGGTTTTGG
CAGTACATCAATGGGCGTGGATAGCGGTTTGACTCACGGGGATTTCCAAGTCTCCACCCCATTGACGTCA
ATGGGAGTTTGTTTTGGCACCAAAATCAACGGGACTTTCCAAAATGTCGTAACAACTCCGCCCCATTGAC
GCAAATGGGCGGTAGGCGTGTACGGTGGGAGGTCTATATAAGCAGAGCTGGTTTAGTGAACCGTCAGATC
CGCTAGCGCTACCGGTCGCCACCATGGTGAGCAAGGGCGCCGAGCTGTTCACCGGCATCGTGCCCATCCT
GATCGAGCTGAATGGCGATGTGAATGGCCACAAGTTCAGCGTGAGCGGCGAGGGCGAGGGCGATGCCACC
TACGGCAAGCTGACCCTGAAGTTCATCTGCACCACCGGCAAGCTGCCTGTGCCCTGGCCCACCCTGGTGA
CCACCCTGAGCTACGGCGTGCAGTGCTTCTCACGCTACCCCGATCACATGAAGCAGCACGACTTCTTCAA
GAGCGCCATGCCTGAGGGCTACATCCAGGAGCGCACCATCTTCTTCGAGGATGACGGCAACTACAAGTCG
CGCGCCGAGGTGAAGTTCGAGGGCGATACCCTGGTGAATCGCATCGAGCTGACCGGCACCGATTTCAAGG
AGGATGGCAACATCCTGGGCAATAAGATGGAGTACAACTACAACGCCCACAATGTGTACATCATGACCGA
CAAGGCCAAGAATGGCATCAAGGTGAACTTCAAGATCCGCCACAACATCGAGGATGGCAGCGTGCAGCTG
GCCGACCACTACCAGCAGAATACCCCCATCGGCGATGGCCCTGTGCTGCTGCCCGATAACCACTACCTGT
CCACCCAGAGCGCCCTGTCCAAGGACCCCAACGAGAAGCGCGATCACATGATCTACTTCGGCTTCGTGAC
CGCCGCCGCCATCACCCACGGCATGGATGAGCTGTACAAGTCCGGACTCAGATCTCGAGGAGGCGGAGGA
AGCTCGTTCGTGGCAGGGGTTATTCGGCGGCTGGACGAGACAGTGGTGAACCGCATCGCGGCGGGGGAAG
TTATCCAGCGGCCAGCTAATGCTATCAAAGAGATGATTGAGAACTGTTTAGATGCAAAATCCACAAGTAT
TCAAGTGATTGTTAAAGAGGGAGGCCTGAAGTTGATTCAGATCCAAGACAATGGCACCGGGATCAGGAAA
GAAGATCTGGATATTGTATGTGAAAGGTTCACTACTAGTAAACTGCAGTCCTTTGAGGATTTAGCCAGTA
TTTCTACCTATGGCTTTCGAGGTGAGGCTTTGGCCAGCATAAGCCATGTGGCTCATGTTACTATTACAAC
GAAAACAGCTGATGGAAAGTGTGCATACAGAGCAAGTTACTCAGATGGAAAACTGAAAGCCCCTCCTAAA
CCATGTGCTGGCAATCAAGGGACCCAGATCACGGTGGAGGACCTTTTTTACAACATAGCCACGAGGAGAA
AAGCTTTAAAAAATCCAAGTGAAGAATATGGGAAAATTTTGGAAGTTGTTGGCAGGTATTCAGTACACAA
TGCAGGCATTAGTTTCTCAGTTAAAAAACAAGGAGAGACAGTAGCTGATGTTAGGACACTACCCAATGCC
TCAACCGTGGACAATATTCGCTCCATCTTTGGAAATGCTGTTAGTCGAGAACTGATAGAAATTGGATGTG
AGGATAAAACCCTAGCCTTCAAAATGAGTGGTTACATATCCAATGCAAACTACTCAGTGAAGAAGTGCAT
CTTCTTACTCTTCATCAACCATCGTCTGGTAGAATCAACTTCCTTGAGAAAAGCCATAGAAACAGTGTAT
GCAGCCTATTTGCCCAAAAACACACACCCATTCCTGTACCTCAGTTTAGAAATCAGTCCCCAGAATGTGG
ATGTTAATGTGCACCCCACAAAGCATGAAGTTCACTTCCTGCACGAGGAGAGCATCCTGGAGCGGGTGCA
GCAGCACATCGAGAGCAAGCTCCTGGGCTCCAATTCCTCCAGGATGTACTTCACCCAGACTTTGCTACCA
GGACTTGCTGGCCCCTCTGGGGAGATGGTTAAATCCACAACAAGTCTGACCTCGTCTTCTACTTCTGGAA
GTAGTGATAAGGTCTATGCCCACCAGATGGTTCGTACAGATTCCCGGGAACAGAAGCTTGATGCATTTCT
GCAGCCTCTGAGCAAACCCCTGTCCAGTCAGCCCCAGGCCATTGTCACAGAGGATAAGACAGATATTTCT
AGTGGCAGGGCTAGGCAGCAAGATGAGGAGATGCTTGAACTCCCAGCCCCTGCTGAAGTGGCTGCCAAAA
ATCAGAGCTTGGAGGGGGATACAACAAAGGGGACTTCAGAAATGTCAGAGAAGAGAGGACCTACTTCCAG
CAACCCCAGAAAGAGACATCGGGAAGATTCTGATGTGGAAATGGTGGAAGATGATTCC
[810 nt withheld, positions 4399-5208]
TAAGGATCCACCGGATCTAGATAACTGATCATAATTCTACCGGGTAGGGGAGGCGCTTTTCCCAAGGCAG
TCTGGAGCATGCGCTTTAGCAGCCCCGCTGGGCACTTGGCGCTACACAAGTGGCCTCTGGCCTCGCACAC
ATTCCACATCCACCGGTAGGCGCCAACCGGCTCCGTTCTTTGGTGGCCCCTTCGCGCCACCTTCTACTCC
TCCCCTAGTCAGGAAGTTCCCCCCCGCCCCGCAGCTCGCGTCGTGCAGGACGTGACAAATGGAAGTAGCA
CGTCTCACTAGTCTCGTGCAGATGGACAGCACCGCTGAGCAATGGAAGCGGGTAGGCCTTTGGGGCAGCG
GCCAATAGCAGCTTTGCTCCTTCGCTTTCTGGGCTCAGAGGCTGGGAAGGGGTGGGTCCGGGGGCGGGCT
CAGGGGCGGGCTCAGGGGCGGGGCGGGCGCCCGAAGGTCCTCCGGAGGCCCGGCATTCTGCACGCTTCAA
AAGCGCACGTCTGCCGCGCTGTTCTCCTCTTCCTCATCTCCGGGCCTTTCGACCTGCAGCCCAAGCTTAC
CATGACCGAGTACAAGCCCACGGTGCGCCTCGCCACCCGCGACGACGTCCCCAGGGCCGTACGCACCCTC
GCCGCCGCGTTCGCCGACTACCCCGCCACGCGCCACACCGTCGATCCGGACCGCCACATCGAGCGGGTCA
CCGAGCTGCAAGAACTCTTCCTCACGCGCGTCGGGCTCGACATCGGCAAGGTGTGGGTCGCGGACGACGG
CGCCGCGGTGGCGGTCTGGACCACGCCGGAGAGCGTCGAAGCGGGGGCGGTGTTCGCCGAGATCGGCCCG
CGCATGGCCGAGTTGAGCGGTTCCCGGCTGGCCGCGCAGCAACAGATGGAAGGCCTCCTGGCGCCGCACC
GGCCCAAGGAGCCCGCGTGGTTCCTGGCCACCGTCGGCGTCTCGCCCGACCACCAGGGCAAGGGTCTGGG
CAGCGCCGTCGTGCTCCCCGGAGTGGAGGCGGCCGAGCGCGCCGGGGTGCCCGCCTTCCTGGAGACCTCC
GCGCCCCGCAACCTCCCCTTCTACGAGCGGCTCGGCTTCACCGTCACCGCCGACGTCGAGGTGCCCGAAG
GACCGCGCACCTGGTGCATGACCCGCAAGCCCGGTGCCTGACGCCCGCCCCACGACCCGCAGCGCCCGAC
CGAAAGGAGCGCACGACCCCATGCATCGGCGTCTCGATCGAGATATCAGTGGTCCAGGCTCTAGTTTTGA
CTCAACAATATCACCAGCTGAAGCCTATAGAGTACGAGCCATAGATAAAATAAAAGATTTTATTTAGTCT
CCAGAAAAAGGGGGGAATGAAAGACCCCACCTGTAGGTTTGGCAAGCTACTAGCTTAAGTAACGCCATTT
TGCAAGGCATGGAAAAATACATAACTGAGAATAGAGAAGTTCAGATCAAGGTCAGGAACAGATGGAACAG
GGTCGATCGACCCTAGAGAACCATCAGATGTTTCCAGGGTGCCCCAAGGACCTGAAATGACCCTGTGCCT
TATTTGAACTAACCAATCAGTTCGCTTCTCGCTTCTGTTCGCGCGCTTCTGCTCCCCGAGCTCAATAAAA
GAGCCCACAACCCCTCACTCGGGGCGCCAGTCCTCCGATTGACTGAGTCGCCCGGGTACCCGTGTATCCA
ATAAACCCTCTTGCAGTTGCATCCGACTTGTGGTCTCGCTGTTCCTTGGGAGGGTCTCCTCTGAGTGATT
GACTACCCGTCAGCGGGGGTCTTTCATTTGGGGGCTCGTCCGGGATCGGGAGACCCCTGCCCAGGGACCA
CCGACCCACCACCGGGAGGTAAGCTGGCTGCCTCGCGCGTTTCGGTGATGACGGTGAAAACCTCTGACAC
ATGCAGCTCCCGGAGACGGTCACAGCTTGTCTGTAAGCGGATGCCGGGAGCAGACAAGCCCGTCAGGGCG
CGTCAGCGGGTGTTGGCGGGTGTCGGGGCGCAGCCATGACCCAGTCACGTAGCGATAGCGGAGTGTAGAT
CCGGCTGTGGAATGTGTGTCAGTTAGGGTGTGGAAAGTCCCCAGGCTCCCCAGCAGGCAGAAGTATGCAA
AGCATGCATCTCAATTAGTCAGCAACCAGGTGTGGAAAGTCCCCAGGCTCCCCAGCAGGCAGAAGTATGC
AAAGCATGCATCTCAATTAGTCAGCAACCATAGTCCCGCCCCTAACTCCGCCCATCCCGCCCCTAACTCC
GCCCAGTTCCGCCCATTCTCCGCCCCATGGCTGACTAATTTTTTTTATTTATGCAGAGGCCGAGGCCGCC
TCGGCCTCTGAGCTATTCCAGAAGTAGTGAGGAGGCTTTTTTGGAGGCCTAGGCTTTTGCAAAAAGCTTA
CTGGCTTAACTATGCGGCATCAGAGCAGATTGTACTGAGAGTGCACCATATGCGGTGTGAAATACCGCAC
AGATGCGTAAGGAGAAAATACCGCATCAGGCGCTCTTCCGCTTCCTCGCTCACTGACTCGCTGCGCTCGG
TCGTTCGGCTGCGGCGAGCGGTATCAGCTCACTCAAAGGCGGTAATACGGTTATCCACAGAATCAGGGGA
TAACGCAGGAAAGAACATGTGAGCAAAAGGCCAGCAAAAGGCCAGGAACCGTAAAAAGGCCGCGTTGCTG
GCGTTTTTCCATAGGCTCCGCCCCCCTGACGAGCATCACAAAAATCGACGCTCAAGTCAGAGGTGGCGAA
ACCCGACAGGACTATAAAGATACCAGGCGTTTCCCCCTGGAAGCTCCCTCGTGCGCTCTCCTGTTCCGAC
CCTGCCGCTTACCGGATACCTGTCCGCCTTTCTCCCTTCGGGAAGCGTGGCGCTTTCTCATAGCTCACGC
TGTAGGTATCTCAGTTCGGTGTAGGTCGTTCGCTCCAAGCTGGGCTGTGTGCACGAACCCCCCGTTCAGC
CCGACCGCTGCGCCTTATCCGGTAACTATCGTCTTGAGTCCAACCCGGTAAGACACGACTTATCGCCACT
GGCAGCAGCCACTGGTAACAGGATTAGCAGAGCGAGGTATGTAGGCGGTGCTACAGAGTTCTTGAAGTGG
TGGCCTAACTACGGCTACACTAGAAGGACAGTATTTGGTATCTGCGCTCTGCTGAAGCCAGTTACCTTCG
GAAAAAGAGTTGGTAGCTCTTGATCCGGCAAACAAACCACCGCTGGTAGCGGTGGTTTTTTTGTTTGCAA
GCAGCAGATTACGCGCAGAAAAAAAGGATCTCAAGAAGATCCTTTGATCTTTTCTACGGGGTCTGACGCT
CAGTGGAACGAAAACTCACGTTAAGGGATTTTGGTCATGAGATTATCAAAAAGGATCTTCACCTAGATCC
TTTTAAATTAAAAATGAAGTTTTAAATCAATCTAAAGTATATATGAGTAAACTTGGTCTGACAGTTACCA
ATGCTTAATCAGTGAGGCACCTATCTCAGCGATCTGTCTATTTCGTTCATCCATAGTTGCCTGACTCCCC
GTCGTGTAGATAACTACGATACGGGAGGGCTTACCATCTGGCCCCAGTGCTGCAATGATACCGCGAGACC
CACGCTCACCGGCTCCAGATTTATCAGCAATAAACCAGCCAGCCGGAAGGGCCGAGCGCAGAAGTGGTCC
TGCAACTTTATCCGCCTCCATCCAGTCTATTAATTGTTGCCGGGAAGCTAGAGTAAGTAGTTCGCCAGTT
AATAGTTTGCGCAACGTTGTTGCCATTGCTGCAGGCATCGTGGTGTCACGCTCGTCGTTTGGTATGGCTT
CATTCAGCTCCGGTTCCCAACGATCAAGGCGAGTTACATGATCCCCCATGTTGTGCAAAAAAGCGGTTAG
CTCCTTCGGTCCTCCGATCGTTGTCAGAAGTAAGTTGGCCGCAGTGTTATCACTCATGGTTATGGCAGCA
CTGCATAATTCTCTTACTGTCATGCCATCCGTAAGATGCTTTTCTGTGACTGGTGAGTACTCAACCAAGT
CATTCTGAGAATAGTGTATGCGGCGACCGAGTTGCTCTTGCCCGGCGTCAACACGGGATAATACCGCGCC
ACATAGCAGAACTTTAAAAGTGCTCATCATTGGAAAACGTTCTTCGGGGCGAAAACTCTCAAGGATCTTA
CCGCTGTTGAGATCCAGTTCGATGTAACCCACTCGTGCACCCAACTGATCTTCAGCATCTTTTACTTTCA
CCAGCGTTTCTGGGTGAGCAAAAACAGGAAGGCAAAATGCCGCAAAAAAGGGAATAAGGGCGACACGGAA
ATGTTGAATACTCATACTCTTCCTTTTTCAATATTATTGAAGCATTTATCAGGGTTATTGTCTCATGAGC
GGATACATATTTGAATGTATTTAGAAAAATAAACAAATAGGGGTTCCGCGCACATTTCCCCGAAAAGTGC
CACCTGACGTCTAAGAAACCATTATTATCATGACATTAACCTATAAAAATAGGCGTATCACGAGGCCCTT
TCGTCTTCAAGAATTAGCTTGGCCATTGCATACGTTGTATCCATATCATAATATGTACATTTATATTGGC
TCATGTCCAACATTACCGCCATGTTGACATTGATTATTGACTAGTTATTAATAGTAATCAATTACGGGGT
CATTAGTTCATAGCCCATATATGGAGT
